Addgene plasmid #47270: TAL3551
Depositing lab: Keith Joung. Depositing organization: Massachusetts General Hospital. Publication: Targeted gene disruption in somatic zebrafish cells using engineered TALENs. Sander JD, Cade L, Khayter C, Reyon D, Peterson RT, Joung JK, Yeh JR. Nat Biotechnol. 2011 Aug 5;29(8):697-8. doi: 10.1038/nbt.1934. PubMed 21822241.
Backbone
  Vector backbone: JDS70
  Backbone manufacturer: Addgene plasmid #32285
  Backbone size w/o insert (bp): 6447
  Vector type: Mammalian Expression ; T7
Growth in bacteria
  Bacterial resistance: Ampicillin, 100 μg/mL
  Growth temperature: 37°C
  Growth strain: XL1 Blue
  Copy number: High Copy
Gene/Insert
  Gene/Insert name: ZebrafishCommunity-smyd1a-right (alt name: smyd1a)
  Species: D. rerio (zebrafish)
  Insert size (bp): 1430
  Entrez Gene: smyd1a (a.k.a. sb:cb405, smyd1, wu:fc09a05, zgc:77936)
  Promoter: CMV
  Tag / fusion protein: 3X Flag (N terminal on backbone); WT FOKI (C terminal on backbone)
  Cloning method: Restriction Enzyme; 5′ cloning site BsmBI (destroyed during cloning); 3′ cloning site BsmBI (destroyed during cloning)
  Sequencing primers: 5′ CMV-F; 3′ BGH-rev
Terms and licenses: Academic/Nonprofit Terms; Industry Terms: Not Available to Industry
Depositor comments: Target binding site: TCTCTGGTACCCCGCAGA It is strongly recommended that users perform a diagnostic digest to verify this plasmid prior to use. For example, a double digest of the plasmid with BamHI and KpnI should result in two bands at 2.3kb and 5.8kb.
How to cite: TAL3551 was a gift from Keith Joung (Addgene plasmid # 47270 ; http://n2t.net/addgene:47270 ; RRID:Addgene_47270)
