[The description below was written by a language model from this plasmid's Addgene catalogue record.]
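Description:
TAL3551 is a TALEN expression plasmid encoding the "right" half of a nuclease pair directed against the zebrafish (D. rerio) gene smyd1a. It is built on the JDS70 backbone, a roughly 6.4 kb vector classed as a mammalian expression plasmid that also carries a T7 promoter. It is maintained in E. coli as a high-copy plasmid under ampicillin selection. The record does not include a feature table, so the origin of replication and other backbone details are not specified. The use of a BGH reverse sequencing primer suggests a BGH polyadenylation region downstream of the coding sequence.

The insert is an approximately 1.4 kb array of engineered TAL effector repeats, cloned between two BsmBI sites that were destroyed in the process. This places the array in frame with elements already present on the backbone: an N-terminal 3X FLAG tag, and a C-terminal wild-type FokI nuclease domain. Each repeat recognises one base, and the array as a whole specifies a single DNA half-site in smyd1a. FokI cleaves only as a dimer, so this construct is meant to be used with a matching "left" TALEN that binds the opposite strand nearby. Together the pair produces a double-strand break, and error-prone repair of that break can generate insertion or deletion mutations.

The CMV promoter drives expression in transfected cells. The T7 promoter allows in vitro transcription of TALEN mRNA, the usual form for microinjection into zebrafish embryos. The associated publication concerns targeted gene disruption in somatic zebrafish cells, which fits this construct's role as a reagent for knocking out smyd1a. The depositor advises checking the plasmid by diagnostic restriction digest before use.
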