>Addgene plasmid #47270 | TAL3551 | depositor partial sequence | sequence record 67357 | Insert sequence
ATGGACTACAAAGACCATGACGGTGATTATAAAGATCATGACATCGATTACAAGGATGACGATGACAAGA
TGGCCCCCAAGAAGAAGAGGAAGGTGGGCATTCACCGCGGGGTACCTATGGTGGACTTGAGGACACTCGG
TTATTCGCAACAGCAACAGGAGAAAATCAAGCCTAAGGTCAGGAGCACCGTCGCGCAACACCACGAGGCG
CTTGTGGGGCATGGCTTCACTCATGCGCATATTGTCGCGCTTTCACAGCACCCTGCGGCGCTTGGGACGG
TGGCTGTCAAATACCAAGATATGATTGCGGCCCTGCCCGAAGCCACGCACGAGGCAATTGTAGGGGTCGG
TAAACAGTGGTCGGGAGCGCGAGCACTTGAGGCGCTGCTGACTGTGGCGGGTGAGCTTAGGGGGCCTCCG
CTCCAGCTCGACACCGGGCAGCTGCTGAAGATCGCGAAGAGAGGGGGAGTAACAGCGGTAGAGGCAGTGC
ACGCCTGGCGCAATGCGCTCACCGGGGCCCCCTTGAACCTGACCCCAGACCAGGTAGTCGCAATCGCGTC
ACATGACGGGGGAAAGCAAGCCCTGGAAACCGTGCAAAGGTTGTTGCCGGTCCTTTGTCAAGACCACGGC
CTTACACCGGAGCAAGTCGTGGCCATTGCAAGCAATGGGGGTGGCAAACAGGCTCTTGAGACGGTTCAGA
GACTTCTCCCAGTTCTCTGTCAAGCCCACGGGCTGACTCCCGATCAAGTTGTAGCGATTGCGTCGCATGA
CGGAGGGAAACAAGCATTGGAGACTGTCCAACGGCTCCTTCCCGTGTTGTGTCAAGCCCACGGTTTGACG
CCTGCACAAGTGGTCGCCATCGCCTCGAATGGCGGCGGTAAGCAGGCGCTGGAAACAGTACAGCGCCTGC
TGCCTGTACTGTGCCAGGATCATGGACTGACCCCAGACCAGGTAGTCGCAATCGCGAACAATAATGGGGG
AAAGCAAGCCCTGGAAACCGTGCAAAGGTTGTTGCCGGTCCTTTGTCAAGACCACGGCCTTACACCGGAG
CAAGTCGTGGCCATTGCAAATAATAACGGTGGCAAACAGGCTCTTGAGACGGTTCAGAGACTTCTCCCAG
TTCTCTGTCAAGCCCACGGGCTGACTCCCGATCAAGTTGTAGCGATTGCGTCCAACGGTGGAGGGAAACA
AGCATTGGAGACTGTCCAACGGCTCCTTCCCGTGTTGTGTCAAGCCCACGGTTTGACGCCTGCACAAGTG
GTCGCCATCGCCTCCAATATTGGCGGTAAGCAGGCGCTGGAAACAGTACAGCGCCTGCTGCCTGTACTGT
GCCAGGATCATGGACTGACCCCAGACCAGGTAGTCGCAATCGCGTCACATGACGGGGGAAAGCAAGCCCT
GGAAACCGTGCAAAGGTTGTTGCCGGTCCTTTGTCAAGACCACGGCCTTACACCGGAGCAAGTCGTGGCC
ATTGCATCCCACGACGGTGGCAAACAGGCTCTTGAGACGGTTCAGAGACTTCTCCCAGTTCTCTGTCAAG
CCCACGGGCTGACTCCCGATCAAGTTGTAGCGATTGCGTCGCATGACGGAGGGAAACAAGCATTGGAGAC
TGTCCAACGGCTCCTTCCCGTGTTGTGTCAAGCCCACGGTTTGACGCCTGCACAAGTGGTCGCCATCGCC
AGCCATGATGGCGGTAAGCAGGCGCTGGAAACAGTACAGCGCCTGCTGCCTGTACTGTGCCAGGATCATG
GACTGACCCCAGACCAGGTAGTCGCAATCGCGAACAATAATGGGGGAAAGCAAGCCCTGGAAACCGTGCA
AAGGTTGTTGCCGGTCCTTTGTCAAGACCACGGCCTTACACCGGAGCAAGTCGTGGCCATTGCATCCCAC
GACGGTGGCAAACAGGCTCTTGAGACGGTTCAGAGACTTCTCCCAGTTCTCTGTCAAGCCCACGGGCTGA
CTCCCGATCAAGTTGTAGCGATTGCGTCGAACATTGGAGGGAAACAAGCATTGGAGACTGTCCAACGGCT
CCTTCCCGTGTTGTGTCAAGCCCACGGTTTGACGCCTGCACAAGTGGTCGCCATCGCCAACAACAACGGC
GGTAAGCAGGCGCTGGAAACAGTACAGCGCCTGCTGCCTGTACTGTGCCAGGATCATGGACTGACACCCG
AACAGGTGGTCGCCATTGCTTCTAACATCGGAGGACGGCCAGCCTTGGAG
