>Addgene plasmid #47270 | TAL3551 | addgene partial sequence | sequence record 69134 | JDS-TALEN-F 5'-TAGGGGTCGGTAAACAGTGG-3'
TGTGGCGGGTGAGCTTAGGGGGCCTCCGCTCCAGCTCGACACCGGGCAGCTGCTGAAGATCGCGAAGAGA
GGGGGAGTAACAGCGGTAGAGGCAGTGCACGCCTGGCGCAATGCGCTCACCGGGGCCCCCTTGAACCTGA
CCCCAGACCAGGTAGTCGCAATCGCGTCACATGACGGGGGAAAGCAAGCCCTGGAAACCGTGCAAAGGTT
GTTGCCGGTCCTTTGTCAAGACCACGGCCTTACACCGGAGCAAGTCGTGGCCATTGCAAGCAATGGGGGT
GGCAAACAGGCTCTTGAGACGGTTCAGAGACTTCTCCCAGTTCTCTGTCAAGCCCACGGGCTGACTCCCG
ATCAAGTTGTAGCGATTGCGTCGCATGACGGAGGGAAACAAGCATTGGAGACTGTCCAACGGCTCCTTCC
CGTGTTGTGTCAAGCCCACGGTTTGACGCCTGCACAAGTGGTCGCCATCGCCTCGAATGGCGGCGGTAAG
CAGGCGCTGGAAACAGTACAGCGCCTGCTGCCTGTACTGTGCCAGGATCATGGACTGACCCCAGACCAGG
TAGTCGCAATCGCGAACAATAATGGGGGAAAGCAAGCCCTGGAAACCGTGCAAAGGTTGTTGCCGGTCCT
TTGTCAAGACCACGGCCTTACACCGGAGCAAGTCGTGGCCATTGCAAATAATAACGGTGGCAAACAGGCT
CTTGAGACGGTTCAGAGACTTCTCCCAGTTCTCTGTCAAGCCCACGGGCTGACTCCCGATCAAGTTGTAG
CGATTGCGTCCAACGGTGGAGGGAAACAAGCATTGGAGACTGTCCAACGGCTCCTTCCCGTGTTGTGTCA
AGCCCACGGTTTGACGCCTGCACAAG
